>Addgene plasmid #199625 | pCAG1.1-TSSK2/3xFLAG | addgene full sequence | sequence record 390936 | Addgene NGS Result
GAGCTCATCGATACTCGACATTGATTATTGACTAGTTATTAATAGTAATCAATTACGGGGTCATTAGTTC
ATAGCCCATATATGGAGTTCCGCGTTACATAACTTACGGTAAATGGCCCGCCTGGCTGACCGCCCAACGA
CCCCCGCCCATTGACGTCAATAATGACGTATGTTCCCATAGTAACGCCAATAGGGACTTTCCATTGACGT
CAATGGGTGGAGTATTTACGGTAAACTGCCCACTTGGCAGTACATCAAGTGTATCATATGCCAAGTACGC
CCCCTATTGACGTCAATGACGGTAAATGGCCCGCCTGGCATTATGCCCAGTACATGACCTTATGGGACTT
TCCTACTTGGCAGTACATCTACGTATTAGTCATCGCTATTACCATGGTCGAGGTGAGCCCCACGTTCTGC
TTCACTCTCCCCATCTCCCCCCCCTCCCCACCCCCAATTTTGTATTTATTTATTTTTTAATTATTTTGTG
CAGCGATGGGGGCGGGGGGGGGGGGGGCGCGCGCCAGGCGGGGCGGGGCGGGGCGAGGGGCGGGGCGGGG
CGAGGCGGAGAGGTGCGGCGGCAGCCAATCAGAGCGGCGCGCTCCGAAAGTTTCCTTTTATGGCGAGGCG
GCGGCGGCGGCGGCCCTATAAAAAGCGAAGCGCGCGGCGGGCGGGAGTCGCTGCGCGCTGCCTTCGCCCC
GTGCCCCGCTCCGCCGCCGCCTCGCGCCGCCCGCCCCGGCTCTGACTGACCGCGTTACTCCCACAGGTGA
GCGGGCGGGACGGCCCTTCTCCTCCGGGCTGTAATTAGCGCTTGGTTTAATGACGGCTTGTTTCTTTTCT
GTGGCTGCGTGAAAGCCTTGAGGGGCTCCGGGAGGGCCCTTTGTGCGGGGGGAGCGGCTCGGGGGGTGCG
TGCGTGTGTGTGTGCGTGGGGAGCGCCGCGTGCGGCTCCGCGCTGCCCGGCGGCTGTGAGCGCTGCGGGC
GCGGCGCGGGGCTTTGTGCGCTCCGCAGTGTGCGCGAGGGGAGCGCGGCCGGGGGCGGTGCCCCGCGGTG
CGGGGGGGGCTGCGAGGGGAACAAAGGCTGCGTGCGGGGTGTGTGCGTGGGGGGGTGAGCAGGGGGTGTG
GGCGCGTCGGTCGGGCTGCAACCCCCCCTGCACCCCCCTCCCCGAGTTGCTGAGCACGGCCCGGCTTCGG
GTGCGGGGCTCCGTACGGGGCGTGGCGCGGGGCTCGCCGTGCCGGGCGGGGGGTGGCGGCAGGTGGGGGT
GCCGGGCGGGGCGGGGCCGCCTCGGGCCGGGGAGGGCTCGGGGGAGGGGCGCGGCGGCCCCCGGAGCGCC
GGCGGCTGTCGAGGCGCGGCGAGCCGCAGCCATTGCCTTTTATGGTAATCGTGCGAGAGGGCGCAGGGAC
TTCCTTTGTCCCAAATCTGTGCGGAGCCGAAATCTGGGAGGCGCCGCCGCACCCCCTCTAGCGGGCGCGG
GGCGAAGCGGTGCGGCGCCGGCAGGAAGGAAATGGGCGGGGAGGGCCTTCGTGCGTCGCCGCGCCGCCGT
CCCCTTCTCCCTCTCCAGCCTCGGGGCTGTCCGCGGGGGGACGGCTGCCTTCGGGGGGGACGGGGCAGGG
CGGGGTTCGGCTTCTGGCGTGTGACCGGCGGCTCTAGCCTCTGCTAACCATGTTCATGCCTTCTTCTTTT
TCCTACAGCTCCTGGGCAACGTGCTGGTTATTGTGCTGTCTCATCATTTTGGCAAATCTAGAGGATCCCT
GCAGGAATTCGCCGCCATGGACGATGCGGCGGTCCTAAGGAAGAAGGGTTACATCGTGGGAATCAATCTG
GGCAAGGGCTCCTACGCAAAAGTCAAATCTGCCTACTCAGAGCGCCTCAAGTTCAATGTGGCAGTCAAGA
TCATAGACCGCAAGAAAACACCCACTGACTTTGTGGAGAGATTCCTTCCTAGGGAGATGGACATCCTGGC
GACCGTCAACCACCGTTCCATCATTAAGACCTACGAGATCTTTGAGACCTCTGATGGACGCATCTACATT
GTCATGGAGCTGGGCGTCCAGGGCGACCTCCTCGAGTTCATCAAGTGCCGAGGAGCCCTGCATGAGGATG
TGGCACGCAAGATGTTCCGCCAGCTCTCCTCAGCCGTCAAGTACTGCCACGACCTGGATGTCGTCCACCG
AGACCTCAAATGTGAGAACCTTCTGCTTGACAAGGACTTCAACATCAAACTGTCTGACTTCGGCTTCTCC
AAGCGCTGCCTGCGGGACGGGAGTGGGCGCATCGTCCTCAGCAAAACCTTCTGTGGGTCAGCAGCTTATG
CAGCCCCCGAGGTGCTGCAGGGCATCCCCTACCAGCCCAAGGTGTATGACATCTGGAGCCTGGGTGTGAT
TCTCTACATCATGGTCTGTGGCTCCATGCCCTACGATGACTCTGACATCAAAAAGATGCTGCGCATCCAG
AAGGAGCACCGAGTGGACTTCCCACGCTCCAAGAACCTAACTGGTGAGTGCAAGGACCTCATCTACCGCA
TCCTACAGCCAGATGTCAACCGGCGGCTGCACATTGATGAGATCCTTAGCCACTCATGGCTACAGCCCCC
CAAGCCCAAAGCCATGTCTTCTGCCTCCTTCAAGAGGGAGGGGGAAGGCAAGTATCGAGCTGATTGCAAG
TTGGATACTCGACCAGGCTCCAGACCCGAACACCGGCCTGACCACAAGCTGGCGACCAAACCCCAGCAAC
GGATGCTGGTGACACCCGAGAATGAAGACAGGATGGAAGACAGGCTGGCTGAGACTTCCAGAGCTAAAGA
CCATCACATTTCTGGAGCTGAGGTGGAGAAAGCAAGTACCGTCGACGCGGCCGCGGCTAGCGGGGGCGGG
GACTACAAAGACCATGACGGTGATTATAAAGATCATGACATTGATTACAAGGATGACGATGACAAGTAGC
TCGAGACTCCTCAGGTGCAGGCTGCCTATCAGAAGGTGGTGGCTGGTGTGGCCAATGCCCTGGCTCACAA
ATACCACTGAGATCTTTTTCCCTCTGCCAAAAATTATGGGGACATCATGAAGCCCCTTGAGCATCTGACT
TCTGGCTAATAAAGGAAATTTATTTTCATTGCAATAGTGTGTTGGAATTTTTTGTGTCTCTCACTCGGAA
GGACATATGGGAGGGCAAATCATTTAAAACATCAGAATGAGTATTTGGTTTAGAGTTTGGCAACATATGC
CCATATGCTGGCTGCCATGAACAAAGGTTGGCTATAAAGAGGTCATCAGTATATGAAACAGCCCCCTGCT
GTCCATTCCTTATTCCATAGAAAAGCCTTGACTTGAGGTTAGATTTTTTTTATATTTTGTTTTGTGTTAT
TTTTTTCTTTAACATCCCTAAAATTTTCCTTACATGTTTTACTAGCCAGATTTTTCCTCCTCTCCTGACT
ACTCCCAGTCATAGCTGTCCCTCTTCTCTTATGAAGATCCCTCGACTTAATTAAGGTACCCAATTCGCCC
TATAGTGAGTCGTATTACGCGCGCTCACTGGCCGTCGTTTTACAACGTCGTGACTGGGAAAACCCTGGCG
TTACCCAACTTAATCGCCTTGCAGCACATCCCCCTTTCGCCAGCTGGCGTAATAGCGAAGAGGCCCGCAC
CGATCGCCCTTCCCAACAGTTGCGCAGCCTGAATGGCGAATGGG
[124 nt withheld, positions 3685-3808]
C
[91 nt withheld, positions 3810-3900]
A
[49 nt withheld, positions 3902-3950]
CCTTTGACGTTGGAGTCCACGTTCTTT
[37 nt withheld, positions 3978-4014]
ACCCTATCTCGGTCTATTCTTTTGATTTATAAGGGATTTTGCCGATTTCGGCCTATTGGTTAAAAAATGA
GCTGATTTAACAAAAATTTAACGCGAATTTTAACAAAATATTAACGCTTACAATTTAGGTGGCACTTTTC
GGGGAAATGTGCGCGGAACCCCTATTTGTTTATTTTTCTAAATACATTCAAATATGTATCCGCTCATGAG
ACAATAACCCTGATAAATGCTTCAATAATATTGAAAAAGGAAGAGTATGAGTATTCAACATTTCCGTGTC
GCCCTTATTCCCTTTTTTGCGGCATTTTGCCTTCCTGTTTTTGCTCACCCAGAAACGCTGGTGAAAGTAA
AAGATGCTGAAGATCAGTTGGGTGCACGAGTGGGTTACATCGAACTGGATCTCAACAGCGGTAAGATCCT
TGAGAGTTTTCGCCCCGAAGAACGTTTTCCAATGATGAGCACTTTTAAAGTTCTGCTATGTGGCGCGGTA
TTATCCCGTATTGACGCCGGGCAAGAGCAACTCGGTCGCCGCATACACTATTCTCAGAATGACTTGGTTG
AGTACTCACCAGTCACAGAAAAGCATCTTACGGATGGCATGACAGTAAGAGAATTATGCAGTGCTGCCAT
AACCATGAGTGATAACACTGCGGCCAACTTACTTCTGACAACGATCGGAGGACCGAAGGAGCTAACCGCT
TTTTTGCACAACATGGGGGATCATGTAACTCGCCTTGATCGTTGGGAACCGGAGCTGAATGAAGCCATAC
CAAACGACGAGCGTGACACCACGATGCCTGTAGCAATGGCAACAACGTTGCGCAAACTATTAACTGGCGA
ACTACTTACTCTAGCTTCCCGGCAACAATTAATAGACTGGATGGAGGCGGATAAAGTTGCAGGACCACTT
CTGCGCTCGGCCCTTCCGGCTGGCTGGTTTATTGCTGATAAATCTGGAGCCGGTGAGCGTGGGTCTCGCG
GTATCATTGCAGCACTGGGGCCAGATGGTAAGCCCTCCCGTATCGTAGTTATCTACACGACGGGGAGTCA
GGCAACTATGGATGAACGAAATAGACAGATCGCTGAGATAGGTGCCTCACTGATTAAGCATTGGTAACTG
TCAGACCAAGTTTACTCATATATACTTTAGATTGATTTAAAACTTCATTTTTAATTTAAAAGGATCTAGG
TGAAGATCCTTTTTGATAATCTCATGACCAAAATCCCTTAACGTGAGTTTTCGTTCCACTGAGCGTCAGA
CCCCGTAGAAAAGATCAAAGGATCTTCTTGAGATCCTTTTTTTCTGCGCGTAATCTGCTGCTTGCAAACA
AAAAAACCACCGCTACCAGCGGTGGTTTGTTTGCCGGATCAAGAGCTACCAACTCTTTTTCCGAAGGTAA
CTGGCTTCAGCAGAGCGCAGATACCAAATACTGTTCTTCTAGTGTAGCCGTAGTTAGGCCACCACTTCAA
GAACTCTGTAGCACCGCCTACATACCTCGCTCTGCTAATCCTGTTACCAGTGGCTGCTGCCAGTGGCGAT
AAGTCGTGTCTTACCGGGTTGGACTCAAGACGATAGTTACCGGATAAGGCGCAGCGGTCGGGCTGAACGG
GGGGTTCGTGCACACAGCCCAGCTTGGAGCGAACGACCTACACCGAACTGAGATACCTACAGCGTGAGCT
ATGAGAAAGCGCCACGCTTCCCGAAGGGAGAAAGGCGGACAGGTATCCGGTAAGCGGCAGGGTCGGAACA
GGAGAGCGCACGAGGGAGCTTCCAGGGGGAAACGCCTGGTATCTTTATAGTCCTGTCGGGTTTCGCCACC
TCTGACTTGAGCGTCGATTTTTGTGATGCTCGTCAGGGGGGCGGAGCCTATGGAAAAACGCCAGCAACGC
GGCCTTTTTACGGTTCCTGGCCTTTTGCTGGCCTTTTGCTCACATGTTCTTTCCTGCGTTATCCCCTGAT
TCTGTGGATAACCGTATTACCGCCTTTGAGTGAGCTGATACCGCTCGCCGCAGCCGAACGACCGAGCGCA
GCGAGTCAGTGAGCGAGGAAGCGGAAGAGCGCCCAATACGCAAACCGCCTCTCCCCGCGCGTTGGCCGAT
TCATTAATGCAGCTGGCACGACAGGTTTCCCGACTGGAAAGCGGGCAGTGAGCGCAACGCAATTAATGTG
AGTTAGCTCACTCATTAGGCACCCCAGGCTTTACACTTTATGCTTCCGGCTCGTATGTTGTGTGGAATTG
TGAGCGGATAACAATTTCACACAGGAAACAGCTATGACCATGATTACGCCAAGCGCGCAATTAACCCTCA
CTAAAGGGAACAAAAGCTG
Features (pLannotate 1.2.2; 18 found; start..end, strand, type, name):
     17..396     +  enhancer       CMV enhancer: human cytomegalovirus immediate early enhancer
    398..673     +  promoter       chicken β-actin promoter: No description available
    674..1688    +  intron         chimeric intron: chimera between introns from chicken β-actin and rabbit β-globin
   1767..2840    +  CDS            Tssk2: TSSK2_MOUSE - Also known as Stk22b. Experimental evidence at protein level: Swiss-Prot protein existence level 1. Testis-specific serine/threonine-protein kinase required during spermatid development. Phosphorylates 'Ser-281' of TSKS and SPAG16. Involved in the late stages of spermatogenesis, during the reconstruction of the cytoplasm. During spermatogenesis, required for the transformation of a ring-shaped structure around the base of the flagellum originating from the chromatoid body. From Mus musculus (Mouse).
   2871..2936    +  CDS            3xFLAG: three tandem FLAG® epitope tags, followed by an enterokinase cleavage site
   2946..3017    +  CDS            HBB (fragment): HBB_PONPY - Experimental evidence at transcript level: Swiss-Prot protein existence level 2. Involved in oxygen transport from the lung to the various peripheral tissues. From Pongo pygmaeus (Bornean orangutan).
   3088..3143    +  polyA_signal   β-globin poly(A) signal: rabbit β-globin polyadenylation signal (Gil and Proudfoot, 1987)
   3499..3517    -  promoter       T7 promoter: promoter for bacteriophage T7 RNA polymerase
   3525..3680    +  CDS            lacZα (fragment): LacZα fragment of β-galactosidase; lacZ fragment
   3685..4113    +  rep_origin     f1 ori (sequence partly withheld): f1 bacteriophage origin of replication; arrow indicates direction of (+) strand synthesis
   4166..4270    +  promoter       AmpR promoter: bla
   4271..5131    +  CDS            AmpR: β-lactamase; bla; confers resistance to ampicillin, carbenicillin, and related antibiotics
   5302..5890    +  rep_origin     ori: high-copy-number ColE1/pMB1/pBR322/pUC origin of replication
   6073..6165    +  CDS            lacI (fragment): lac repressor; lacI; The lac repressor binds to the lac operator to inhibit transcription in E. coli. This inhibition can be relieved by adding lactose or isopropyl-β-D-thiogalactopyranoside (IPTG).
   6178..6199    +  protein_bind   CAP binding site: CAP binding activates transcription in the presence of cAMP. E. coli catabolite activator protein
   6214..6244    +  promoter       lac promoter: promoter for the E. coli lac operon
   6252..6268    +  protein_bind   lac operator: The lac repressor binds to the lac operator to inhibit transcription in E. coli. This inhibition can be relieved by adding lactose or isopropyl-β-D-thiogalactopyranoside (IPTG). lac repressor encoded by lacI
   6313..6331    +  promoter       T3 promoter: promoter for bacteriophage T3 RNA polymerase
