[The description below was written by a language model from this plasmid's Addgene catalogue record and pLannotate feature annotations shown in this document.]
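Description:
pCAG1.1-TSSK2/3xFLAG is a 6.3 kb mammalian expression plasmid built on the pCAG1.1 backbone and designed to produce mouse TSSK2 carrying a C-terminal 3xFLAG epitope tag. It is propagated in E. coli through a high-copy ColE1/pUC-type origin and selected with ampicillin via the β-lactamase gene. The backbone also retains an f1 phage origin, flanking T3 and T7 promoters, and remnants of the lac region (lacZα and lacI fragments, lac promoter and operator, CAP site). These are typical leftovers of a phagemid cloning vector and play no role in mammalian expression. No mammalian selection marker is annotated, which fits transient transfection use.

The expression cassette is driven by the composite CAG promoter, annotated here as the CMV immediate-early enhancer, the chicken β-actin promoter and a chimeric β-actin/β-globin intron. Together these give strong, broadly active transcription in mammalian cells. Downstream lies the 1,074 bp Tssk2 coding sequence, cloned between EcoRI and SalI sites that remain intact, followed after a short linker by the 3xFLAG tag. A short β-globin-like fragment and the rabbit β-globin polyadenylation signal then terminate the transcript; the fragment most likely belongs to the globin 3′ region rather than being a functional coding element.

TSSK2 is a testis-specific serine/threonine kinase that acts late in spermatid development and phosphorylates TSKS and SPAG16. The FLAG tag allows the protein to be detected or immunoprecipitated with anti-FLAG antibodies. The associated publication concerns TSKS localization and cytoplasmic elimination during spermiation, although the record does not describe the specific experiments performed with this plasmid.
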