Addgene plasmid #199625: pCAG1.1-TSSK2/3xFLAG
Purpose: Expression vector of mouse TSSK2. 3xFLAG tag at C-terminus.
Depositing lab: Masahito Ikawa. Depositing organization: The University of Osaka. Publication: TSKS localizes to nuage in spermatids and regulates cytoplasmic elimination during spermiation. Shimada K, Park S, Oura S, Noda T, Morohoshi A, Matzuk MM, Ikawa M. Proc Natl Acad Sci U S A. 2023 Mar 14;120(11):e2221762120. doi: 10.1073/pnas.2221762120. Epub 2023 Mar 7. PubMed 36881620.
Backbone
  Vector backbone: pCAG1.1
Growth in bacteria
  Bacterial resistance: Ampicillin, 100 μg/mL
  Growth temperature: 37°C
  Growth strain: DH5alpha
  Copy number: Unknown
Gene/Insert
  Gene/Insert name: Tssk2 mRNA
  Species: M. musculus (mouse)
  Insert size (bp): 1074
  Entrez Gene: Tssk2 (a.k.a. DGS-G, SPOGA2, Stk22b, Tsk2)
  Promoter: CAG
  Tag / fusion protein: 3xFLAG (C terminal on insert)
  Cloning method: Restriction Enzyme; 5′ cloning site EcoRI (not destroyed); 3′ cloning site SalI (not destroyed)
  Sequencing primers: 5′ GTTCGGCTTCTGGCGTGTGA; 3′ ATAAATTTCCTTTATTAGCC
Terms and licenses: Academic/Nonprofit Terms; Industry Terms: Not Available to Industry
How to cite: pCAG1.1-TSSK2/3xFLAG was a gift from Masahito Ikawa (Addgene plasmid # 199625 ; http://n2t.net/addgene:199625 ; RRID:Addgene_199625)
